>Addgene plasmid #231866 | pDest17_Gcn4 K5 | addgene full sequence | sequence record 465528 | Addgene NGS Result
AGATCTCGATCCCGCGAAATTAATACGACTCACTATAGGGAGACCACAACGGTTTCCCTCTAGAAATAAT
TTTGTTTAACTTTAAGAAGGAGATATACATATGTCGTACTACCATCACCATCACCATCACCTCGAATCAA
CAAGTTTGTACAAAAAAGCAGGCTTCGAGAACCTGTATTTTCAGGGTAGCAGCACCAAAAGCACCCCGAT
GTTTGAATATGAAAACCTGGAAAAGAACAGCAAAGAATGGACCAGCCTGTTCGATAACAAAATTCCGGTT
ACCACCAAAGATGTTAGCCTGGCAGATAAAGCAATTAAAAGCGGTAGCGGTTCAGGTAGCGGTAGTCCGG
AAAGCAGCGATCCGGCAGCACTGAAACGTGCCCGTAATACCGAAGCAGCACGTCGTAGCCGTGCACGTAA
ACTGCAGCGTATGAAACAGCTGGAAGATAAAGTTGAAGAACTGCTGTGCAAAAACTACCATCTGGAAAAT
GAAGTTGCCCGTCTGAAAAAGCTGGTTGGTGAACGTTAAGACCCAGCTTTCTTGTACAAAGTGGTTGATT
CGAGGCTGCTAACAAAGCCCGAAAGGAAGCTGAGTTGGCTGCTGCCACCGCTGAGCAATAACTAGCATAA
CCCCTTGGGGCCTCTAAACGGGTCTTGAGGGGTTTTTTGCTGAAAGGAGGAACTATATCCGGATATCCAC
AGGACGGGTGTGGTCGCCATGATCGCGTAGTCGATAGTGGCTCCAAGTAGCGAAGCGAGCAGGACTGGGC
GGCGGCCAAAGCGGTCGGACAGTGCTCCGAGAACGGGTGCGCATAGAAATTGCATCAACGCATATAGCGC
TAGCAGCACGCCATAGTGACTGGCGATGCTGTCGGAATGGACGATATCCCGCAAGAGGCCCGGCAGTACC
GGCATAACCAAGCCTATGCCTACAGCATCCAGGGTGACGGTGCCGAGGATGACGATGAGCGCATTGTTAG
ATTTCATACACGGTGCCTGACTGCGTTAGCAATTTAACTGTGATAAACTACCGCATTAAAGCTTATCGAT
GATAAGCTGTCAAACATGAGAATTCTTGAAGACGAAAGGGCCTCGTGATACGCCTATTTTTATAGGTTAA
TGTCATGATAATAATGGTTTCTTAGACGTCAGGTGGCACTTTTCGGGGAAATGTGCGCGGAACCCCTATT
TGTTTATTTTTCTAAATACATTCAAATATGTATCCGCTCATGAGACAATAACCCTGATAAATGCTTCAAT
AATATTGAAAAAGGAAGAGTATGAGTATTCAACATTTCCGTGTCGCCCTTATTCCCTTTTTTGCGGCATT
TTGCCTTCCTGTTTTTGCTCACCCAGAAACGCTGGTGAAAGTAAAAGATGCTGAAGATCAGTTGGGTGCA
CGAGTGGGTTACATCGAACTGGATCTCAACAGCGGTAAGATCCTTGAGAGTTTTCGCCCCGAAGAACGTT
TTCCAATGATGAGCACTTTTAAAGTTCTGCTATGTGGCGCGGTATTATCCCGTGTTGACGCCGGGCAAGA
GCAACTCGGTCGCCGCATACACTATTCTCAGAATGACTTGGTTGAGTACTCACCAGTCACAGAAAAGCAT
CTTACGGATGGCATGACAGTAAGAGAATTATGCAGTGCTGCCATAACCATGAGTGATAACACTGCGGCCA
ACTTACTTCTGACAACGATCGGAGGACCGAAGGAGCTAACCGCTTTTTTGCACAACATGGGGGATCATGT
AACTCGCCTTGATCGTTGGGAACCGGAGCTGAATGAAGCCATACCAAACGACGAGCGTGACACCACGATG
CCTGCAGCAATGGCAACAACGTTGCGCAAACTATTAACTGGCGAACTACTTACTCTAGCTTCCCGGCAAC
AATTAATAGACTGGATGGAGGCGGATAAAGTTGCAGGACCACTTCTGCGCTCGGCCCTTCCGGCTGGCTG
GTTTATTGCTGATAAATCTGGAGCCGGTGAGCGTGGGTCTCGCGGTATCATTGCAGCACTGGGGCCAGAT
GGTAAGCCCTCCCGTATCGTAGTTATCTACACGACGGGGAGTCAGGCAACTATGGATGAACGAAATAGAC
AGATCGCTGAGATAGGTGCCTCACTGATTAAGCATTGGTAACTGTCAGACCAAGTTTACTCATATATACT
TTAGATTGATTTAAAACTTCATTTTTAATTTAAAAGGATCTAGGTGAAGATCCTTTTTGATAATCTCATG
ACCAAAATCCCTTAACGTGAGTTTTCGTTCCACTGAGCGTCAGACCCCGTAGAAAAGATCAAAGGATCTT
CTTGAGATCCTTTTTTTCTGCGCGTAATCTGCTGCTTGCAAACAAAAAAACCACCGCTACCAGCGGTGGT
TTGTTTGCCGGATCAAGAGCTACCAACTCTTTTTCCGAAGGTAACTGGCTTCAGCAGAGCGCAGATACCA
AATACTGTCCTTCTAGTGTAGCCGTAGTTAGGCCACCACTTCAAGAACTCTGTAGCACCGCCTACATACC
TCGCTCTGCTAATCCTGTTACCAGTGGCTGCTGCCAGTGGCGATAAGTCGTGTCTTACCGGGTTGGACTC
AAGACGATAGTTACCGGATAAGGCGCAGCGGTCGGGCTGAACGGGGGGTTCGTGCACACAGCCCAGCTTG
GAGCGAACGACCTACACCGAACTGAGATACCTACAGCGTGAGCTATGAGAAAGCGCCACGCTTCCCGAAG
GGAGAAAGGCGGACAGGTATCCGGTAAGCGGCAGGGTCGGAACAGGAGAGCGCACGAGGGAGCTTCCAGG
GGGAAACGCCTGGTATCTTTATAGTCCTGTCGGGTTTCGCCACCTCTGACTTGAGCGTCGATTTTTGTGA
TGCTCGTCAGGGGGGCGGAGCCTATGGAAAAACGCCAGCAACGCGGCCTTTTTACGGTTCCTGGCCTTTT
GCTGGCCTTTTGCTCACATGTTCTTTCCTGCGTTATCCCCTGATTCTGTGGATAACCGTATTACCGCCTT
TGAGTGAGCTGATACCGCTCGCCGCAGCCGAACGACCGAGCGCAGCGAGTCAGTGAGCGAGGAAGCGGAA
GAGCGCCTGATGCGGTATTTTCTCCTTACGCATCTGTGCGGTATTTCACACCGCAATGGTGCACTCTCAG
TACAATCTGCTCTGATGCCGCATAGTTAAGCCAGTATACACTCCGCTATCGCTACGTGACTGGGTCATGG
CTGCGCCCCGACACCCGCCAACACCCGCTGACGCGCCCTGACGGGCTTGTCTGCTCCCGGCATCCGCTTA
CAGACAAGCTGTGACCGTCTCCGGGAGCTGCATGTGTCAGAGGTTTTCACCGTCATCACCGAAACGCGCG
AGGCAGCTGCGGTAAAGCTCATCAGCGTGGTCGTGAAGCGATTCACAGATGTCTGCCTGTTCATCCGCGT
CCAGCTCGTTGAGTTTCTCCAGAAGCGTTAATGTCTGGCTTCTGATAAAGCGGGCCATGTTAAGGGCGGT
TTTTTCCTGTTTGGTCACTGATGCCTCCGTGTAAGGGGGATTTCTGTTCATGGGGGTAATGATACCGATG
AAACGAGAGAGGATGCTCACGATACGGGTTACTGATGATGAACATGCCCGGTTACTGGAACGTTGTGAGG
GTAAACAACTGGCGGTATGGATGCGGCGGGACCAGAGAAAAATCACTCAGGGTCAATGCCAGCGCTTCGT
TAATACAGATGTAGGTGTTCCACAGGGTAGCCAGCAGCATCCTGCGATGCAGATCCGGAACATAATGGTG
CAGGGCGCTGACTTCCGCGTTTCCAGACTTTACGAAACACGGAAACCGAAGACCATTCATGTTGTTGCTC
AGGTCGCAGACGTTTTGCAGCAGCAGTCGCTTCACGTTCGCTCGCGTATCGGTGATTCATTCTGCTAACC
AGTAAGGCAACCCCGCCAGCCTAGCCGGGTCCTCAACGACAGGAGCACGATCATGCGCACCCGTGGCCAG
GACCCAACGCTGCCCGAGATGCGCCGCGTGCGGCTGCTGGAGATGGCGGACGCGATGGATATGTTCTGCC
AAGGGTTGGTTTGCGCATTCACAGTTCTCCGCAAGAATTGATTGGCTCCAATTCTTGGAGTGGTGAATCC
GTTAGCGAGGTGCCGCCGGCTTCCATTCAGGTCGAGGTGGCCCGGCTCCATGCACCGCGACGCAACGCGG
GGAGGCAGACAAGGTATAGGGCGGCGCCTACAATCCATGCCAACCCGTTCCATGTGCTCGCCGAGGCGGC
ATAAATCGCCGTGACGATCAGCGGTCCAATGATCGAAGTTAGGCTGGTAAGAGCCGCGAGCGATCCTTGA
AGCTGTCCCTGATGGTCGTCATCTACCTGCCTGGACAGCATGGCCTGCAACGCGGGCATCCCGATGCCGC
CGGAAGCGAGAAGAATCATAATGGGGAAGGCCATCCAGCCTCGCGTCGCGAACGCCAGCAAGACGTAGCC
CAGCGCGTCGGCCGCCATGCCGGCGATAATGGCCTGCTTCTCGCCGAAACGTTTGGTGGCGGGACCAGTG
ACGAAGGCTTGAGCGAGGGCGTGCAAGATTCCGAATACCGCAAGCGACAGGCCGATCATCGTCGCGCTCC
AGCGAAAGCGGTCCTCGCCGAAAATGACCCAGAGCGCTGCCGGCACCTGTCCTACGAGTTGCATGATAAA
GAAGACAGTCATAAGTGCGGCGACGATAGTCATGCCCCGCGCCCACCGGAAGGAGCTGACTGGGTTGAAG
GCTCTCAAGGGCATCGGTCGATCGACGCTCTCCCTTATGCGACTCCTGCATTAGGAAGCAGCCCAGTAGT
AGGTTGAGGCCGTTGAGCACCGCCGCCGCAAGGAATGGTGCATGCAAGGAGATGGCGCCCAACAGTCCCC
CGGCCACGGGGCCTGCCACCATACCCACGCCGAAACAAGCGCTCATGAGCCCGAAGTGGCGAGCCCGATC
TTCCCCATCGGTGATGTCGGCGATATAGGCGCCAGCAACCGCACCTGTGGCGCCGGTGATGCCGGCCACG
ATGCGTCCGGCGTAGAGGATCG
Features (pLannotate 1.2.2; 17 found; start..end, strand, type, name):
     21..39      +  promoter       T7 promoter: promoter for bacteriophage T7 RNA polymerase
     71..93      +  RBS            RBS: efficient ribosome binding site from bacteriophage T7 gene 10 (Olins and Rangwala, 1989)
    111..131     +  CDS            8xHis (fragment): 8xHis affinity tag
    140..164     +  protein_bind   attB1: mutant version of attB; recombination site for the Gateway® BP reaction BP Clonase™
    179..526     +  CDS            GCN4 (fragment): GCN4_YEAST - Also known as AAS101 From Saccharomyces cerevisiae (strain ATCC 204508 / S288c) (Baker's yeast).
    531..555     -  protein_bind   attB2: mutant version of attB; recombination site for the Gateway® BP reaction BP Clonase™
    565..614     +  CDS            SET1 (fragment): solubility-enhancement tag derived from T7 phage gene 10B
    622..669     +  terminator     T7 terminator: transcription terminator for bacteriophage T7 RNA polymerase
    695..987     -  CDS            TcR (fragment): tetracycline efflux protein; tet; confers resistance to tetracycline
   1035..1063    -  promoter       tet promoter: E. coli promoter for tetracycline efflux protein gene
   1176..1280    +  promoter       AmpR promoter: bla
   1281..2141    +  CDS            AmpR: β-lactamase; bla; confers resistance to ampicillin, carbenicillin, and related antibiotics
   2312..2900    +  rep_origin     ori: high-copy-number ColE1/pMB1/pBR322/pUC origin of replication
   3086..3225    -  misc_feature   bom: basis of mobility region from pBR322
   3327..3518    -  CDS            rop: Rop protein, which maintains plasmids at low copy number; rop
   3535..3915    +  CDS            YPB1_ECOLX: Protein predicted: Swiss-Prot protein existence level 4. From Escherichia coli.
   4157..5061    -  CDS            TcR (fragment): tetracycline efflux protein; tet; confers resistance to tetracycline
