[The description below was written by a language model from this plasmid's Addgene catalogue record and pLannotate feature annotations shown in this document.]
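Description:
pDest17_Gcn4 K5 is a 5,062 nt bacterial expression plasmid built on the Gateway destination vector pDest17 for producing a mutant form of the Saccharomyces cerevisiae transcription factor Gcn4 in E. coli. The backbone is pBR322-derived. It carries a ColE1/pMB1-type origin together with the bom mobility region and the rop gene, consistent with the low copy number recorded in the catalogue. Selection is by ampicillin through the bla (AmpR) gene and its own promoter. Two fragments of the tetracycline resistance gene and the tet promoter are annotated, but these are backbone remnants, and tetracycline is not listed as a selection.

The expression cassette is driven by the T7 promoter followed by the phage T7 gene 10 ribosome binding site, so expression requires a host that supplies T7 RNA polymerase. The depositors recommend a BL21 pLysS strain for expression and purification. Translation starts with an N-terminal polyhistidine tag, described as 6xHis in the catalogue and detected as a partial 8xHis match. It then reads through the attB1 site left by Gateway recombination into the Gcn4 coding sequence. The catalogue also lists a TEV cleavage site between tag and protein for tag removal, though the feature table does not annotate it separately. The Gcn4 annotation spans only about 350 nt and is flagged as a fragment, which suggests a partial Gcn4 sequence rather than the full-length protein; the record does not define its boundaries. The insert is followed by attB2 and the T7 terminator.

The "K5" variant carries five acidic-to-lysine substitutions: D103K, D115K, D127K, D133K and E143K. The construct is intended for recombinant purification of this charge-altered Gcn4 variant, and the associated study concerns the roles of condensates and soluble complexes in transcription factor function.
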