Addgene plasmid #231866: pDest17_Gcn4 K5
Purpose: Bacterial expression of N-terminally 6His tagged Gcn4 K5
Depositing lab: Aseem Ansari & Tanja Mittag. Depositing organization: St. Jude Children's Research Hospital. Publication: Reconciling competing models on the roles of condensates and soluble complexes in transcription factor function. Bremer A, Lang WH, Kempen RP, Sweta K, Taylor AB, Borgia MB, Ansari AZ, Mittag T. bioRxiv [Preprint]. 2024 Nov 22:2024.11.21.624739. doi: 10.1101/2024.11.21.624739. PubMed 39605529.
Backbone
  Vector backbone: pDest17
  Backbone manufacturer: Invtirogen
  Vector type: Bacterial Expression
Growth in bacteria
  Bacterial resistance: Ampicillin, 100 μg/mL
  Growth temperature: 37°C
  Growth strain: DH5alpha
  Copy number: Low Copy
Gene/Insert
  Gene/Insert name: Gcn4 K5
  Species: S. cerevisiae (budding yeast)
  Mutation: D103K, D115K, D127K, D133K, E143K
  Promoter: T7
  Tag / fusion protein: 6xHis, TEV cleavage site (N terminal on backbone)
  Cloning method: Gateway Cloning
Terms and licenses: Academic/Nonprofit Terms; Industry Terms: Not Available to Industry
Depositor comments: The depositing lab recommends using BL21_pLysS strain for protein expression and purification. Please visit https://doi.org/10.1101/2024.11.21.624739 for bioRxiv preprint.
How to cite: pDest17_Gcn4 K5 was a gift from Aseem Ansari & Tanja Mittag (Addgene plasmid # 231866 ; http://n2t.net/addgene:231866 ; RRID:Addgene_231866)
