>Addgene plasmid #231866 | pDest17_Gcn4 K5 | depositor partial sequence | sequence record 455697 | Orf Sequence
GGTAGCAGCACCAAAAGCACCCCGATGTTTGAATATGAAAACCTGGAAAAGAACAGCAAAGAATGGACCA
GCCTGTTCGATAACAAAATTCCGGTTACCACCAAAGATGTTAGCCTGGCAGATAAAGCAATTAAAAGCGG
TAGCGGTTCAGGTAGCGGTAGTCCGGAAAGCAGCGATCCGGCAGCACTGAAACGTGCCCGTAATACCGAA
GCAGCACGTCGTAGCCGTGCACGTAAACTGCAGCGTATGAAACAGCTGGAAGATAAAGTTGAAGAACTGC
TGTGCAAAAACTACCATCTGGAAAATGAAGTTGCCCGTCTGAAAAAGCTGGTTGGTGAACGT
